Addgene plasmid #131345: pLentiCRISPRv2-TRAF6-targeting sgRNA 1
Purpose: gRNA targeting mouse TRAF6
Depositing lab: Jonathan Kagan. Depositing organization: Boston Children's Hospital. Publication: Innate Immune Signaling Organelles Display Natural and Programmable Signaling Flexibility. Tan Y, Kagan JC. Cell. 2019 Apr 4;177(2):384-398.e11. doi: 10.1016/j.cell.2019.01.039. Epub 2019 Mar 7. PubMed 30853218.
Backbone
  Vector backbone: pLentiCRISPRv2
  Vector type: Mammalian Expression, Lentiviral
  Selectable markers: Puromycin
Growth in bacteria
  Bacterial resistance: Ampicillin, 100 μg/mL
  Growth temperature: 37°C
  Growth strain: NEB Stable
  Copy number: Unknown
Gene/Insert
  Gene/Insert name: gRNA targeting mouse TRAF6
  gRNA/shRNA sequence: GATGGAACTGAGACATCTCG
  Species: M. musculus (mouse)
  Entrez Gene: Traf6 (a.k.a. 2310003F17Rik, C630032O20Rik)
  Cloning method: Restriction Enzyme; 5′ cloning site Unknown (unknown if destroyed); 3′ cloning site Unknown (unknown if destroyed)
Terms and licenses: Academic/Nonprofit Terms; Industry Terms: Not Available to Industry
How to cite: pLentiCRISPRv2-TRAF6-targeting sgRNA 1 was a gift from Jonathan Kagan (Addgene plasmid # 131345 ; http://n2t.net/addgene:131345 ; RRID:Addgene_131345)
