[The description below was written by a language model from this plasmid's Addgene catalogue record and pLannotate feature annotations shown in this document.]
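Description:
pLentiCRISPRv2-TRAF6-targeting sgRNA 1 is an all-in-one lentiviral CRISPR/Cas9 plasmid of about 13 kb, built on the pLentiCRISPRv2 backbone and carrying a single guide RNA directed against mouse Traf6. It is propagated in E. coli through a high-copy ColE1/pUC-type origin with ampicillin selection (AmpR under its own promoter). An f1 origin is also present. The catalogue lists a recombination-deficient strain for growth, which is the usual choice for plasmids with repeated LTR sequences.

The transfer cassette follows a third-generation, self-inactivating design. A CMV enhancer/promoter fused to a truncated HIV-1 5' LTR drives genomic RNA production in packaging cells. It is followed by the Ψ packaging signal with a partial gag sequence, the RRE for Rev-dependent nuclear export, the cPPT/CTS, and finally a ΔU3 3' LTR with a downstream bGH polyadenylation signal. Between the LTRs, a human U6 RNA polymerase III promoter expresses the Traf6 spacer joined to the S. pyogenes gRNA scaffold. An EF-1α core promoter separately drives S. pyogenes Cas9, followed by a puromycin N-acetyltransferase coding sequence and a WPRE to enhance transcript expression. The annotation does not identify the linker between Cas9 and PuroR. Outside the viral region lies an SV40/EM7-driven BleoR cassette with an SV40 poly(A) signal, although the catalogue lists only puromycin as the mammalian selectable marker.

After packaging and transduction, puromycin selects for integrated cells that co-express Cas9 and the guide, allowing disruption of Traf6 in mouse cells. The associated publication concerns innate immune signalling.
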