Features (pLannotate 1.2.2; 33 found; start..end, strand, type, name):
     31..83      -  misc_feature   bom (fragment): basis of mobility region from pBR322
    238..617     +  enhancer       CMV enhancer: human cytomegalovirus immediate early enhancer
    618..817     +  promoter       CMV promoter: human cytomegalovirus (CMV) immediate early promoter
    835..1015    +  LTR            5' LTR (truncated): truncated 5' long terminal repeat (LTR) from HIV-1
   1062..1187    +  misc_feature   HIV-1 Ψ: packaging signal of human immunodeficiency virus type 1
   1171..1534    +  CDS            HIV-1 gag (fragment): gag protein from human immunodeficiency virus 1; gag
   1680..1913    +  misc_feature   RRE: The Rev response element (RRE) of HIV-1 allows for Rev-dependent mRNA export from the nucleus to the cytoplasm.
   2290..2390    +  CDS            Rev (fragment): human immunodeficiency virus 1 (HIV-1) Rev protein; rev; enhances nuclear export of unspliced and incompletely spliced viral mRNAs
   2440..2557    +  misc_feature   cPPT/CTS: central polypurine tract and central termination sequence of HIV-1
   2608..2848    +  promoter       U6 promoter: RNA polymerase III promoter for human U6 snRNA
   2877..2952    +  misc_RNA       gRNA scaffold: guide RNA scaffold for the Streptococcus pyogenes CRISPR/Cas9 system
   2970..2988    +  CDS            small t antigen (fragment): SV40 (simian virus 40) small t antigen
   3014..3225    +  promoter       EF-1α core promoter: core promoter for human elongation factor EF-1α
   3250..7353    +  CDS            Cas9: Cas9 (Csn1) endonuclease from the Streptococcus pyogenes Type II CRISPR/Cas system generates RNA-guided double strand breaks in DNA
   7491..8088    +  CDS            PuroR (fragment): puromycin N-acetyltransferase; pac from Streptomyces; confers resistance to puromycin
   8104..8692    +  misc_feature   WPRE: woodchuck hepatitis virus posttranscriptional regulatory element
   8743..8762    +  misc_feature   cPPT/CTS (fragment): central polypurine tract and central termination sequence of HIV-1
   8764..8997    +  LTR            3' LTR (ΔU3): self-inactivating 3' long terminal repeat (LTR) from HIV-1
   9029..9253    +  polyA_signal   bGH poly(A) signal: bovine growth hormone polyadenylation signal
   9257..9278    +  promoter       SV40 promoter (fragment): SV40 enhancer and early promoter
   9299..9727    +  rep_origin     f1 ori (sequence partly withheld): f1 bacteriophage origin of replication; arrow indicates direction of (+) strand synthesis
   9741..10070   +  promoter       SV40 promoter: SV40 enhancer and early promoter
  10118..10165   +  promoter       EM7 promoter: synthetic bacterial promoter&nbsp
  10184..10558   +  CDS            BleoR: antibiotic-binding protein; Sh ble from Streptoalloteichus hindustanus; confers resistance to bleomycin, phleomycin, and Zeocin™
  10568..10693   +  CDS            ble (fragment): BLE_KLEPN - Experimental evidence at protein level: Swiss-Prot protein existence level 1. Binding protein with a strong affinity to the bleomycin family of antibiotics. Binds to CL990; an antimitotic-antibiotic compound. From Klebsiella pneumoniae.
  10688..10809   +  polyA_signal   SV40 poly(A) signal: SV40 polyadenylation signal
  10880..10902   -  protein_bind   lac operator (fragment): The lac repressor binds to the lac operator to inhibit transcription in E. coli. This inhibition can be relieved by adding lactose or isopropyl-β-D-thiogalactopyranoside (IPTG). lac repressor encoded by lacI
  10906..10936   -  promoter       lac promoter: promoter for the E. coli lac operon
  10951..10972   -  protein_bind   CAP binding site: CAP binding activates transcription in the presence of cAMP. E. coli catabolite activator protein
  10985..11077   -  CDS            lacI (fragment): lac repressor; lacI; The lac repressor binds to the lac operator to inhibit transcription in E. coli. This inhibition can be relieved by adding lactose or isopropyl-β-D-thiogalactopyranoside (IPTG).
  11260..11848   -  rep_origin     ori: high-copy-number ColE1/pMB1/pBR322/pUC origin of replication
  12019..12879   -  CDS            AmpR: β-lactamase; bla; confers resistance to ampicillin, carbenicillin, and related antibiotics
  12880..12984   -  promoter       AmpR promoter: bla
>Addgene plasmid #131345 | pLentiCRISPRv2-TRAF6-targeting sgRNA 1 | addgene full sequence | sequence record 257012 | Addgene NGS Result
GTCGACGGATCGGGAGATCTCCCGATCCCCTATGGTGCACTCTCAGTACAATCTGCTCTGATGCCGCATA
GTTAAGCCAGTATCTGCTCCCTGCTTGTGTGTTGGAGGTCGCTGAGTAGTGCGCGAGCAAAATTTAAGCT
ACAACAAGGCAAGGCTTGACCGACAATTGCATGAAGAATCTGCTTAGGGTTAGGCGTTTTGCGCTGCTTC
GCGATGTACGGGCCAGATATACGCGTTGACATTGATTATTGACTAGTTATTAATAGTAATCAATTACGGG
GTCATTAGTTCATAGCCCATATATGGAGTTCCGCGTTACATAACTTACGGTAAATGGCCCGCCTGGCTGA
CCGCCCAACGACCCCCGCCCATTGACGTCAATAATGACGTATGTTCCCATAGTAACGCCAATAGGGACTT
TCCATTGACGTCAATGGGTGGAGTATTTACGGTAAACTGCCCACTTGGCAGTACATCAAGTGTATCATAT
GCCAAGTACGCCCCCTATTGACGTCAATGACGGTAAATGGCCCGCCTGGCATTATGCCCAGTACATGACC
TTATGGGACTTTCCTACTTGGCAGTACATCTACGTATTAGTCATCGCTATTACCATGGTGATGCGGTTTT
GGCAGTACATCAATGGGCGTGGATAGCGGTTTGACTCACGGGGATTTCCAAGTCTCCACCCCATTGACGT
CAATGGGAGTTTGTTTTGGCACCAAAATCAACGGGACTTTCCAAAATGTCGTAACAACTCCGCCCCATTG
ACGCAAATGGGCGGTAGGCGTGTACGGTGGGAGGTCTATATAAGCAGCGCGTTTTGCCTGTACTGGGTCT
CTCTGGTTAGACCAGATCTGAGCCTGGGAGCTCTCTGGCTAACTAGGGAACCCACTGCTTAAGCCTCAAT
AAAGCTTGCCTTGAGTGCTTCAAGTAGTGTGTGCCCGTCTGTTGTGTGACTCTGGTAACTAGAGATCCCT
CAGACCCTTTTAGTCAGTGTGGAAAATCTCTAGCAGTGGCGCCCGAACAGGGACTTGAAAGCGAAAGGGA
AACCAGAGGAGCTCTCTCGACGCAGGACTCGGCTTGCTGAAGCGCGCACGGCAAGAGGCGAGGGGCGGCG
ACTGGTGAGTACGCCAAAAATTTTGACTAGCGGAGGCTAGAAGGAGAGAGATGGGTGCGAGAGCGTCAGT
ATTAAGCGGGGGAGAATTAGATCGCGATGGGAAAAAATTCGGTTAAGGCCAGGGGGAAAGAAAAAATATA
AATTAAAACATATAGTATGGGCAAGCAGGGAGCTAGAACGATTCGCAGTTAATCCTGGCCTGTTAGAAAC
ATCAGAAGGCTGTAGACAAATACTGGGACAGCTACAACCATCCCTTCAGACAGGATCAGAAGAACTTAGA
TCATTATATAATACAGTAGCAACCCTCTATTGTGTGCATCAAAGGATAGAGATAAAAGACACCAAGGAAG
CTTTAGACAAGATAGAGGAAGAGCAAAACAAAAGTAAGACCACCGCACAGCAAGCGGCCGCTGATCTTCA
GACCTGGAGGAGGAGATATGAGGGACAATTGGAGAAGTGAATTATATAAATATAAAGTAGTAAAAATTGA
ACCATTAGGAGTAGCACCCACCAAGGCAAAGAGAAGAGTGGTGCAGAGAGAAAAAAGAGCAGTGGGAATA
GGAGCTTTGTTCCTTGGGTTCTTGGGAGCAGCAGGAAGCACTATGGGCGCAGCGTCAATGACGCTGACGG
TACAGGCCAGACAATTATTGTCTGGTATAGTGCAGCAGCAGAACAATTTGCTGAGGGCTATTGAGGCGCA
ACAGCATCTGTTGCAACTCACAGTCTGGGGCATCAAGCAGCTCCAGGCAAGAATCCTGGCTGTGGAAAGA
TACCTAAAGGATCAACAGCTCCTGGGGATTTGGGGTTGCTCTGGAAAACTCATTTGCACCACTGCTGTGC
CTTGGAATGCTAGTTGGAGTAATAAATCTCTGGAACAGATTTGGAATCACACGACCTGGATGGAGTGGGA
CAGAGAAATTAACAATTACACAAGCTTAATACACTCCTTAATTGAAGAATCGCAAAACCAGCAAGAAAAG
AATGAACAAGAATTATTGGAATTAGATAAATGGGCAAGTTTGTGGAATTGGTTTAACATAACAAATTGGC
TGTGGTATATAAAATTATTCATAATGATAGTAGGAGGCTTGGTAGGTTTAAGAATAGTTTTTGCTGTACT
TTCTATAGTGAATAGAGTTAGGCAGGGATATTCACCATTATCGTTTCAGACCCACCTCCCAACCCCGAGG
GGACCCGACAGGCCCGAAGGAATAGAAGAAGAAGGTGGAGAGAGAGACAGAGACAGATCCATTCGATTAG
TGAACGGATCGGCACTGCGTGCGCCAATTCTGCAGACAAATGGCAGTATTCATCCACAATTTTAAAAGAA
AAGGGGGGATTGGGGGGTACAGTGCAGGGGAAAGAATAGTAGACATAATAGCAACAGACATACAAACTAA
AGAATTACAAAAACAAATTACAAAAATTCAAAATTTTCGGGTTTATTACAGGGACAGCAGAGATCCAGTT
TGGTTAATTAAGGTACCGAGGGCCTATTTCCCATGATTCCTTCATATTTGCATATACGATACAAGGCTGT
TAGAGAGATAATTAGAATTAATTTGACTGTAAACACAAAGATATTAGTACAAAATACGTGACGTAGAAAG
TAATAATTTCTTGGGTAGTTTGCAGTTTTAAAATTATGTTTTAAAATGGACTATCATATGCTTACCGTAA
CTTGAAAGTATTTCGATTTCTTGGCTTTATATATCTTGTGGAAAGGACGAAACACCGATGGAACTGAGAC
ATCTCGGTTTTAGAGCTAGAAATAGCAAGTTAAAATAAGGCTAGTCCGTTATCAACTTGAAAAAGTGGCA
CCGAGTCGGTGCTTTTTTGAATTCGCTAGCTAGGTCTTGAAAGGAGTGGGAATTGGCTCCGGTGCCCGTC
AGTGGGCAGAGCGCACATCGCCCACAGTCCCCGAGAAGTTGGGGGGAGGGGTCGGCAATTGATCCGGTGC
CTAGAGAAGGTGGCGCGGGGTAAACTGGGAAAGTGATGTCGTGTACTGGCTCCGCCTTTTTCCCGAGGGT
GGGGGAGAACCGTATATAAGTGCAGTAGTCGCCGTGAACGTTCTTTTTCGCAACGGGTTTGCCGCCAGAA
CACAGGACCGGTTCTAGAGCGCTGCCACCATGGACAAGAAGTACAGCATCGGCCTGGACATCGGCACCAA
CTCTGTGGGCTGGGCCGTGATCACCGACGAGTACAAGGTGCCCAGCAAGAAATTCAAGGTGCTGGGCAAC
ACCGACCGGCACAGCATCAAGAAGAACCTGATCGGAGCCCTGCTGTTCGACAGCGGCGAAACAGCCGAGG
CCACCCGGCTGAAGAGAACCGCCAGAAGAAGATACACCAGACGGAAGAACCGGATCTGCTATCTGCAAGA
GATCTTCAGCAACGAGATGGCCAAGGTGGACGACAGCTTCTTCCACAGACTGGAAGAGTCCTTCCTGGTG
GAAGAGGATAAGAAGCACGAGCGGCACCCCATCTTCGGCAACATCGTGGACGAGGTGGCCTACCACGAGA
AGTACCCCACCATCTACCACCTGAGAAAGAAACTGGTGGACAGCACCGACAAGGCCGACCTGCGGCTGAT
CTATCTGGCCCTGGCCCACATGATCAAGTTCCGGGGCCACTTCCTGATCGAGGGCGACCTGAACCCCGAC
AACAGCGACGTGGACAAGCTGTTCATCCAGCTGGTGCAGACCTACAACCAGCTGTTCGAGGAAAACCCCA
TCAACGCCAGCGGCGTGGACGCCAAGGCCATCCTGTCTGCCAGACTGAGCAAGAGCAGACGGCTGGAAAA
TCTGATCGCCCAGCTGCCCGGCGAGAAGAAGAATGGCCTGTTCGGAAACCTGATTGCCCTGAGCCTGGGC
CTGACCCCCAACTTCAAGAGCAACTTCGACCTGGCCGAGGATGCCAAACTGCAGCTGAGCAAGGACACCT
ACGACGACGACCTGGACAACCTGCTGGCCCAGATCGGCGACCAGTACGCCGACCTGTTTCTGGCCGCCAA
GAACCTGTCCGACGCCATCCTGCTGAGCGACATCCTGAGAGTGAACACCGAGATCACCAAGGCCCCCCTG
AGCGCCTCTATGATCAAGAGATACGACGAGCACCACCAGGACCTGACCCTGCTGAAAGCTCTCGTGCGGC
AGCAGCTGCCTGAGAAGTACAAAGAGATTTTCTTCGACCAGAGCAAGAACGGCTACGCCGGCTACATTGA
CGGCGGAGCCAGCCAGGAAGAGTTCTACAAGTTCATCAAGCCCATCCTGGAAAAGATGGACGGCACCGAG
GAACTGCTCGTGAAGCTGAACAGAGAGGACCTGCTGCGGAAGCAGCGGACCTTCGACAACGGCAGCATCC
CCCACCAGATCCACCTGGGAGAGCTGCACGCCATTCTGCGGCGGCAGGAAGATTTTTACCCATTCCTGAA
GGACAACCGGGAAAAGATCGAGAAGATCCTGACCTTCCGCATCCCCTACTACGTGGGCCCTCTGGCCAGG
GGAAACAGCAGATTCGCCTGGATGACCAGAAAGAGCGAGGAAACCATCACCCCCTGGAACTTCGAGGAAG
TGGTGGACAAGGGCGCTTCCGCCCAGAGCTTCATCGAGCGGATGACCAACTTCGATAAGAACCTGCCCAA
CGAGAAGGTGCTGCCCAAGCACAGCCTGCTGTACGAGTACTTCACCGTGTATAACGAGCTGACCAAAGTG
AAATACGTGACCGAGGGAATGAGAAAGCCCGCCTTCCTGAGCGGCGAGCAGAAAAAGGCCATCGTGGACC
TGCTGTTCAAGACCAACCGGAAAGTGACCGTGAAGCAGCTGAAAGAGGACTACTTCAAGAAAATCGAGTG
CTTCGACTCCGTGGAAATCTCCGGCGTGGAAGATCGGTTCAACGCCTCCCTGGGCACATACCACGATCTG
CTGAAAATTATCAAGGACAAGGACTTCCTGGACAATGAGGAAAACGAGGACATTCTGGAAGATATCGTGC
TGACCCTGACACTGTTTGAGGACAGAGAGATGATCGAGGAACGGCTGAAAACCTATGCCCACCTGTTCGA
CGACAAAGTGATGAAGCAGCTGAAGCGGCGGAGATACACCGGCTGGGGCAGGCTGAGCCGGAAGCTGATC
AACGGCATCCGGGACAAGCAGTCCGGCAAGACAATCCTGGATTTCCTGAAGTCCGACGGCTTCGCCAACA
GAAACTTCATGCAGCTGATCCACGACGACAGCCTGACCTTTAAAGAGGACATCCAGAAAGCCCAGGTGTC
CGGCCAGGGCGATAGCCTGCACGAGCACATTGCCAATCTGGCCGGCAGCCCCGCCATTAAGAAGGGCATC
CTGCAGACAGTGAAGGTGGTGGACGAGCTCGTGAAAGTGATGGGCCGGCACAAGCCCGAGAACATCGTGA
TCGAAATGGCCAGAGAGAACCAGACCACCCAGAAGGGACAGAAGAACAGCCGCGAGAGAATGAAGCGGAT
CGAAGAGGGCATCAAAGAGCTGGGCAGCCAGATCCTGAAAGAACACCCCGTGGAAAACACCCAGCTGCAG
AACGAGAAGCTGTACCTGTACTACCTGCAGAATGGGCGGGATATGTACGTGGACCAGGAACTGGACATCA
ACCGGCTGTCCGACTACGATGTGGACCATATCGTGCCTCAGAGCTTTCTGAAGGACGACTCCATCGACAA
CAAGGTGCTGACCAGAAGCGACAAGAACCGGGGCAAGAGCGACAACGTGCCCTCCGAAGAGGTCGTGAAG
AAGATGAAGAACTACTGGCGGCAGCTGCTGAACGCCAAGCTGATTACCCAGAGAAAGTTCGACAATCTGA
CCAAGGCCGAGAGAGGCGGCCTGAGCGAACTGGATAAGGCCGGCTTCATCAAGAGACAGCTGGTGGAAAC
CCGGCAGATCACAAAGCACGTGGCACAGATCCTGGACTCCCGGATGAACACTAAGTACGACGAGAATGAC
AAGCTGATCCGGGAAGTGAAAGTGATCACCCTGAAGTCCAAGCTGGTGTCCGATTTCCGGAAGGATTTCC
AGTTTTACAAAGTGCGCGAGATCAACAACTACCACCACGCCCACGACGCCTACCTGAACGCCGTCGTGGG
AACCGCCCTGATCAAAAAGTACCCTAAGCTGGAAAGCGAGTTCGTGTACGGCGACTACAAGGTGTACGAC
GTGCGGAAGATGATCGCCAAGAGCGAGCAGGAAATCGGCAAGGCTACCGCCAAGTACTTCTTCTACAGCA
ACATCATGAACTTTTTCAAGACCGAGATTACCCTGGCCAACGGCGAGATCCGGAAGCGGCCTCTGATCGA
GACAAACGGCGAAACCGGGGAGATCGTGTGGGATAAGGGCCGGGATTTTGCCACCGTGCGGAAAGTGCTG
AGCATGCCCCAAGTGAATATCGTGAAAAAGACCGAGGTGCAGACAGGCGGCTTCAGCAAAGAGTCTATCC
TGCCCAAGAGGAACAGCGATAAGCTGATCGCCAGAAAGAAGGACTGGGACCCTAAGAAGTACGGCGGCTT
CGACAGCCCCACCGTGGCCTATTCTGTGCTGGTGGTGGCCAAAGTGGAAAAGGGCAAGTCCAAGAAACTG
AAGAGTGTGAAAGAGCTGCTGGGGATCACCATCATGGAAAGAAGCAGCTTCGAGAAGAATCCCATCGACT
TTCTGGAAGCCAAGGGCTACAAAGAAGTGAAAAAGGACCTGATCATCAAGCTGCCTAAGTACTCCCTGTT
CGAGCTGGAAAACGGCCGGAAGAGAATGCTGGCCTCTGCCGGCGAACTGCAGAAGGGAAACGAACTGGCC
CTGCCCTCCAAATATGTGAACTTCCTGTACCTGGCCAGCCACTATGAGAAGCTGAAGGGCTCCCCCGAGG
ATAATGAGCAGAAACAGCTGTTTGTGGAACAGCACAAGCACTACCTGGACGAGATCATCGAGCAGATCAG
CGAGTTCTCCAAGAGAGTGATCCTGGCCGACGCTAATCTGGACAAAGTGCTGTCCGCCTACAACAAGCAC
CGGGATAAGCCCATCAGAGAGCAGGCCGAGAATATCATCCACCTGTTTACCCTGACCAATCTGGGAGCCC
CTGCCGCCTTCAAGTACTTTGACACCACCATCGACCGGAAGAGGTACACCAGCACCAAAGAGGTGCTGGA
CGCCACCCTGATCCACCAGAGCATCACCGGCCTGTACGAGACACGGATCGACCTGTCTCAGCTGGGAGGC
GACAAGCGACCTGCCGCCACAAAGAAGGCTGGACAGGCTAAGAAGAAGAAAGATTACAAAGACGATGACG
ATAAGGGATCCGGCGCAACAAACTTCTCTCTGCTGAAACAAGCCGGAGATGTCGAAGAGAATCCTGGACC
GACCGAGTACAAGCCCACGGTGCGCCTCGCCACCCGCGACGACGTCCCCAGGGCCGTACGCACCCTCGCC
GCCGCGTTCGCCGACTACCCCGCCACGCGCCACACCGTCGATCCGGACCGCCACATCGAGCGGGTCACCG
AGCTGCAAGAACTCTTCCTCACGCGCGTCGGGCTCGACATCGGCAAGGTGTGGGTCGCGGACGACGGCGC
CGCGGTGGCGGTCTGGACCACGCCGGAGAGCGTCGAAGCGGGGGCGGTGTTCGCCGAGATCGGCCCGCGC
ATGGCCGAGTTGAGCGGTTCCCGGCTGGCCGCGCAGCAACAGATGGAAGGCCTCCTGGCGCCGCACCGGC
CCAAGGAGCCCGCGTGGTTCCTGGCCACCGTCGGAGTCTCGCCCGACCACCAGGGCAAGGGTCTGGGCAG
CGCCGTCGTGCTCCCCGGAGTGGAGGCGGCCGAGCGCGCCGGGGTGCCCGCCTTCCTGGAGACCTCCGCG
CCCCGCAACCTCCCCTTCTACGAGCGGCTCGGCTTCACCGTCACCGCCGACGTCGAGGTGCCCGAAGGAC
CGCGCACCTGGTGCATGACCCGCAAGCCCGGTGCCTGAACGCGTTAAGTCGACAATCAACCTCTGGATTA
CAAAATTTGTGAAAGATTGACTGGTATTCTTAACTATGTTGCTCCTTTTACGCTATGTGGATACGCTGCT
TTAATGCCTTTGTATCATGCTATTGCTTCCCGTATGGCTTTCATTTTCTCCTCCTTGTATAAATCCTGGT
TGCTGTCTCTTTATGAGGAGTTGTGGCCCGTTGTCAGGCAACGTGGCGTGGTGTGCACTGTGTTTGCTGA
CGCAACCCCCACTGGTTGGGGCATTGCCACCACCTGTCAGCTCCTTTCCGGGACTTTCGCTTTCCCCCTC
CCTATTGCCACGGCGGAACTCATCGCCGCCTGCCTTGCCCGCTGCTGGACAGGGGCTCGGCTGTTGGGCA
CTGACAATTCCGTGGTGTTGTCGGGGAAATCATCGTCCTTTCCTTGGCTGCTCGCCTGTGTTGCCACCTG
GATTCTGCGCGGGACGTCCTTCTGCTACGTCCCTTCGGCCCTCAATCCAGCGGACCTTCCTTCCCGCGGC
CTGCTGCCGGCTCTGCGGCCTCTTCCGCGTCTTCGCCTTCGCCCTCAGACGAGTCGGATCTCCCTTTGGG
CCGCCTCCCCGCGTCGACTTTAAGACCAATGACTTACAAGGCAGCTGTAGATCTTAGCCACTTTTTAAAA
GAAAAGGGGGGACTGGAAGGGCTAATTCACTCCCAACGAAGACAAGATCTGCTTTTTGCTTGTACTGGGT
CTCTCTGGTTAGACCAGATCTGAGCCTGGGAGCTCTCTGGCTAACTAGGGAACCCACTGCTTAAGCCTCA
ATAAAGCTTGCCTTGAGTGCTTCAAGTAGTGTGTGCCCGTCTGTTGTGTGACTCTGGTAACTAGAGATCC
CTCAGACCCTTTTAGTCAGTGTGGAAAATCTCTAGCAGGGCCCGTTTAAACCCGCTGATCAGCCTCGACT
GTGCCTTCTAGTTGCCAGCCATCTGTTGTTTGCCCCTCCCCCGTGCCTTCCTTGACCCTGGAAGGTGCCA
CTCCCACTGTCCTTTCCTAATAAAATGAGGAAATTGCATCGCATTGTCTGAGTAGGTGTCATTCTATTCT
GGGGGGTGGGGTGGGGCAGGACAGCAAGGGGGAGGATTGGGAAGACAATAGCAGGCATGCTGGGGATGCG
GTGGGCTCTATGGCTTCTGAGGCGGAAAGAACCAGCTGGGGCTCTAGGGGGTATCCCC
[124 nt withheld, positions 9299-9422]
C
[91 nt withheld, positions 9424-9514]
A
[49 nt withheld, positions 9516-9564]
CCTTTGACGTTGGAGTCCACGTTCTTT
[37 nt withheld, positions 9592-9628]
ACCCTATCTCGGTCTATTCTTTTGATTTATAAGGGATTTTGCCGATTTCGGCCTATTGGTTAAAAAATGA
GCTGATTTAACAAAAATTTAACGCGAATTAATTCTGTGGAATGTGTGTCAGTTAGGGTGTGGAAAGTCCC
CAGGCTCCCCAGCAGGCAGAAGTATGCAAAGCATGCATCTCAATTAGTCAGCAACCAGGTGTGGAAAGTC
CCCAGGCTCCCCAGCAGGCAGAAGTATGCAAAGCATGCATCTCAATTAGTCAGCAACCATAGTCCCGCCC
CTAACTCCGCCCATCCCGCCCCTAACTCCGCCCAGTTCCGCCCATTCTCCGCCCCATGGCTGACTAATTT
TTTTTATTTATGCAGAGGCCGAGGCCGCCTCTGCCTCTGAGCTATTCCAGAAGTAGTGAGGAGGCTTTTT
TGGAGGCCTAGGCTTTTGCAAAAAGCTCCCGGGAGCTTGTATATCCATTTTCGGATCTGATCAGCACGTG
TTGACAATTAATCATCGGCATAGTATATCGGCATAGTATAATACGACAAGGTGAGGAACTAAACCATGGC
CAAGTTGACCAGTGCCGTTCCGGTGCTCACCGCGCGCGACGTCGCCGGAGCGGTCGAGTTCTGGACCGAC
CGGCTCGGGTTCTCCCGGGACTTCGTGGAGGACGACTTCGCCGGTGTGGTCCGGGACGACGTGACCCTGT
TCATCAGCGCGGTCCAGGACCAGGTGGTGCCGGACAACACCCTGGCCTGGGTGTGGGTGCGCGGCCTGGA
CGAGCTGTACGCCGAGTGGTCGGAGGTCGTGTCCACGAACTTCCGGGACGCCTCCGGGCCGGCCATGACC
GAGATCGGCGAGCAGCCGTGGGGGCGGGAGTTCGCCCTGCGCGACCCGGCCGGCAACTGCGTGCACTTCG
TGGCCGAGGAGCAGGACTGACACGTGCTACGAGATTTCGATTCCACCGCCGCCTTCTATGAAAGGTTGGG
CTTCGGAATCGTTTTCCGGGACGCCGGCTGGATGATCCTCCAGCGCGGGGATCTCATGCTGGAGTTCTTC
GCCCACCCCAACTTGTTTATTGCAGCTTATAATGGTTACAAATAAAGCAATAGCATCACAAATTTCACAA
ATAAAGCATTTTTTTCACTGCATTCTAGTTGTGGTTTGTCCAAACTCATCAATGTATCTTATCATGTCTG
TATACCGTCGACCTCTAGCTAGAGCTTGGCGTAATCATGGTCATAGCTGTTTCCTGTGTGAAATTGTTAT
CCGCTCACAATTCCACACAACATACGAGCCGGAAGCATAAAGTGTAAAGCCTGGGGTGCCTAATGAGTGA
GCTAACTCACATTAATTGCGTTGCGCTCACTGCCCGCTTTCCAGTCGGGAAACCTGTCGTGCCAGCTGCA
TTAATGAATCGGCCAACGCGCGGGGAGAGGCGGTTTGCGTATTGGGCGCTCTTCCGCTTCCTCGCTCACT
GACTCGCTGCGCTCGGTCGTTCGGCTGCGGCGAGCGGTATCAGCTCACTCAAAGGCGGTAATACGGTTAT
CCACAGAATCAGGGGATAACGCAGGAAAGAACATGTGAGCAAAAGGCCAGCAAAAGGCCAGGAACCGTAA
AAAGGCCGCGTTGCTGGCGTTTTTCCATAGGCTCCGCCCCCCTGACGAGCATCACAAAAATCGACGCTCA
AGTCAGAGGTGGCGAAACCCGACAGGACTATAAAGATACCAGGCGTTTCCCCCTGGAAGCTCCCTCGTGC
GCTCTCCTGTTCCGACCCTGCCGCTTACCGGATACCTGTCCGCCTTTCTCCCTTCGGGAAGCGTGGCGCT
TTCTCATAGCTCACGCTGTAGGTATCTCAGTTCGGTGTAGGTCGTTCGCTCCAAGCTGGGCTGTGTGCAC
GAACCCCCCGTTCAGCCCGACCGCTGCGCCTTATCCGGTAACTATCGTCTTGAGTCCAACCCGGTAAGAC
ACGACTTATCGCCACTGGCAGCAGCCACTGGTAACAGGATTAGCAGAGCGAGGTATGTAGGCGGTGCTAC
AGAGTTCTTGAAGTGGTGGCCTAACTACGGCTACACTAGAAGAACAGTATTTGGTATCTGCGCTCTGCTG
AAGCCAGTTACCTTCGGAAAAAGAGTTGGTAGCTCTTGATCCGGCAAACAAACCACCGCTGGTAGCGGTG
GTTTTTTTGTTTGCAAGCAGCAGATTACGCGCAGAAAAAAAGGATCTCAAGAAGATCCTTTGATCTTTTC
TACGGGGTCTGACGCTCAGTGGAACGAAAACTCACGTTAAGGGATTTTGGTCATGAGATTATCAAAAAGG
ATCTTCACCTAGATCCTTTTAAATTAAAAATGAAGTTTTAAATCAATCTAAAGTATATATGAGTAAACTT
GGTCTGACAGTTACCAATGCTTAATCAGTGAGGCACCTATCTCAGCGATCTGTCTATTTCGTTCATCCAT
AGTTGCCTGACTCCCCGTCGTGTAGATAACTACGATACGGGAGGGCTTACCATCTGGCCCCAGTGCTGCA
ATGATACCGCGAGACCCACGCTCACCGGCTCCAGATTTATCAGCAATAAACCAGCCAGCCGGAAGGGCCG
AGCGCAGAAGTGGTCCTGCAACTTTATCCGCCTCCATCCAGTCTATTAATTGTTGCCGGGAAGCTAGAGT
AAGTAGTTCGCCAGTTAATAGTTTGCGCAACGTTGTTGCCATTGCTACAGGCATCGTGGTGTCACGCTCG
TCGTTTGGTATGGCTTCATTCAGCTCCGGTTCCCAACGATCAAGGCGAGTTACATGATCCCCCATGTTGT
GCAAAAAAGCGGTTAGCTCCTTCGGTCCTCCGATCGTTGTCAGAAGTAAGTTGGCCGCAGTGTTATCACT
CATGGTTATGGCAGCACTGCATAATTCTCTTACTGTCATGCCATCCGTAAGATGCTTTTCTGTGACTGGT
GAGTACTCAACCAAGTCATTCTGAGAATAGTGTATGCGGCGACCGAGTTGCTCTTGCCCGGCGTCAATAC
GGGATAATACCGCGCCACATAGCAGAACTTTAAAAGTGCTCATCATTGGAAAACGTTCTTCGGGGCGAAA
ACTCTCAAGGATCTTACCGCTGTTGAGATCCAGTTCGATGTAACCCACTCGTGCACCCAACTGATCTTCA
GCATCTTTTACTTTCACCAGCGTTTCTGGGTGAGCAAAAACAGGAAGGCAAAATGCCGCAAAAAAGGGAA
TAAGGGCGACACGGAAATGTTGAATACTCATACTCTTCCTTTTTCAATATTATTGAAGCATTTATCAGGG
TTATTGTCTCATGAGCGGATACATATTTGAATGTATTTAGAAAAATAAACAAATAGGGGTTCCGCGCACA
TTTCCCCGAAAAGTGCCACCTGAC
